Addgene plasmid #185375: pcDNA5-FRT-GFP-MYC
Purpose: For mammalian expression of human GFP-MYC
Depositing lab: Ayaz Najafov.
Backbone
  Vector backbone: pcDNA5-FRT/TO-Hygro
  Vector type: Mammalian Expression
  Selectable markers: Hygromycin, only when integrated into FlpIn FRT site
Growth in bacteria
  Bacterial resistance: Ampicillin, 100 μg/mL
  Growth temperature: 37°C
  Growth strain: DH5alpha
  Copy number: High Copy
Gene/Insert
  Gene/Insert name: MYC
  Species: H. sapiens (human)
  Insert size (bp): 1320
  Mutation: WT
  Entrez Gene: MYC (a.k.a. MRTL, MYCC, bHLHe39, c-Myc)
  Tag / fusion protein: GFP (N terminal on insert)
  Cloning method: Restriction Enzyme; 5′ cloning site KpnI (unknown if destroyed); 3′ cloning site NotI (unknown if destroyed)
Terms and licenses: Academic/Nonprofit Terms; Industry Terms: Not Available to Industry
How to cite: pcDNA5-FRT-GFP-MYC was a gift from Ayaz Najafov (Addgene plasmid # 185375 ; http://n2t.net/addgene:185375 ; RRID:Addgene_185375)
