[The description below was written by a language model from this plasmid's Addgene catalogue record and pLannotate feature annotations shown in this document.]
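Description:
pcDNA5-FRT-GFP-MYC is a mammalian expression plasmid built on the pcDNA5-FRT/TO-Hygro backbone, designed to express wild-type human c-MYC fused at its N terminus to GFP. It is maintained in E. coli as a high-copy plasmid through a ColE1/pUC-type origin and selected with ampicillin via the β-lactamase gene. A partial f1 origin and short lac-region remnants are also annotated as backbone leftovers.

The expression cassette is driven by the CMV immediate-early enhancer and promoter. It is followed by two short tet operator matches, which the annotation software labels as fragments of PLtetO-1 and TRE3G promoters. This fits the "TO" backbone design, in which transcription is repressed in cells expressing the Tet repressor and induced by tetracycline or doxycycline, while cells lacking the repressor would express the fusion constitutively. Downstream lie the EGFP coding sequence and the 1,320 bp MYC open reading frame, cloned between KpnI and NotI, with a bovine growth hormone polyadenylation signal terminating the transcript. A very short 3xFLAG-like fragment is annotated just after MYC, but the catalogue entry lists no such tag and the record does not show whether it is translated.

An FRT site sits immediately upstream of a hygromycin resistance gene with an SV40 poly(A) signal; no full promoter is annotated ahead of it. As the record notes, hygromycin resistance arises only after Flp-mediated integration into the FRT site of a Flp-In host cell line, where a genomic promoter supplies expression. The plasmid therefore suits transient transfection or the generation of isogenic, single-copy stable lines for visualising or studying GFP-tagged MYC.
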