Features (pLannotate 1.2.2; 23 found; start..end, strand, type, name):
     28..80      -  misc_feature   bom (fragment): basis of mobility region from pBR322
    235..614     +  enhancer       CMV enhancer: human cytomegalovirus immediate early enhancer
    615..818     +  promoter       CMV promoter: human cytomegalovirus (CMV) immediate early promoter
    820..839     +  promoter       PLtetO-1 promoter (fragment): modified phage lambda PL promoter with tet operator sites (Lutz and Bujard, 1997)
    841..860     +  promoter       PLtetO-1 promoter (fragment): modified phage lambda PL promoter with tet operator sites (Lutz and Bujard, 1997)
    868..901     +  promoter       TRE3GV promoter (fragment): 3rd-generation Tet-responsive promoter that can be activated by binding of Tet-On® 3G, optimized for retroviral and lentiviral vectors
    987..1703    +  CDS            EGFP: EGFP is a basic (constitutively fluorescent) green fluorescent protein published in 1996, derived from Aequorea victoria. It is reported to be a rapidly-maturing weak dimer with moderate acid sensitivity.
   1734..3053    +  CDS            c-Myc: human c-Myc proto-oncogene
   3063..3082    +  CDS            3xFLAG (fragment): three tandem FLAG® epitope tags, followed by an enterokinase cleavage site
   3136..3360    +  polyA_signal   bGH poly(A) signal: bovine growth hormone polyadenylation signal
   3364..3385    +  promoter       SV40 promoter (fragment): SV40 enhancer and early promoter
   3406..3639    +  rep_origin     f1 ori (fragment) (sequence partly withheld): f1 bacteriophage origin of replication; arrow indicates direction of (+) strand synthesis
   3644..3691    +  protein_bind   FRT: FLP-mediated recombination occurs in the 8-bp core sequence TCTAGAAA (Turan and Bode, 2011). FLP recombinase from the Saccharomyces cerevisiae 2μ plasmid
   3699..4721    +  CDS            HygR: aminoglycoside phosphotransferase from E. coli; aph(4)-Ia; confers resistance to hygromycin
   4731..4856    +  CDS            ble (fragment): BLE_KLEPN - Experimental evidence at protein level: Swiss-Prot protein existence level 1. Binding protein with a strong affinity to the bleomycin family of antibiotics. Binds to CL990; an antimitotic-antibiotic compound. From Klebsiella pneumoniae.
   4851..4972    +  polyA_signal   SV40 poly(A) signal: SV40 polyadenylation signal
   5045..5061    -  protein_bind   lac operator: The lac repressor binds to the lac operator to inhibit transcription in E. coli. This inhibition can be relieved by adding lactose or isopropyl-β-D-thiogalactopyranoside (IPTG). lac repressor encoded by lacI
   5069..5099    -  promoter       lac promoter: promoter for the E. coli lac operon
   5114..5135    -  protein_bind   CAP binding site: CAP binding activates transcription in the presence of cAMP. E. coli catabolite activator protein
   5148..5240    -  CDS            lacI (fragment): lac repressor; lacI; The lac repressor binds to the lac operator to inhibit transcription in E. coli. This inhibition can be relieved by adding lactose or isopropyl-β-D-thiogalactopyranoside (IPTG).
   5423..6011    -  rep_origin     ori: high-copy-number ColE1/pMB1/pBR322/pUC origin of replication
   6182..7042    -  CDS            AmpR: β-lactamase; bla; confers resistance to ampicillin, carbenicillin, and related antibiotics
   7043..7147    -  promoter       AmpR promoter: bla
>Addgene plasmid #185375 | pcDNA5-FRT-GFP-MYC | addgene full sequence | sequence record 363433 | Addgene NGS Result
GACGGATCGGGAGATCTCCCGATCCCCTATGGTGCACTCTCAGTACAATCTGCTCTGATGCCGCATAGTT
AAGCCAGTATCTGCTCCCTGCTTGTGTGTTGGAGGTCGCTGAGTAGTGCGCGAGCAAAATTTAAGCTACA
ACAAGGCAAGGCTTGACCGACAATTGCATGAAGAATCTGCTTAGGGTTAGGCGTTTTGCGCTGCTTCGCG
ATGTACGGGCCAGATATACGCGTTGACATTGATTATTGACTAGTTATTAATAGTAATCAATTACGGGGTC
ATTAGTTCATAGCCCATATATGGAGTTCCGCGTTACATAACTTACGGTAAATGGCCCGCCTGGCTGACCG
CCCAACGACCCCCGCCCATTGACGTCAATAATGACGTATGTTCCCATAGTAACGCCAATAGGGACTTTCC
ATTGACGTCAATGGGTGGAGTATTTACGGTAAACTGCCCACTTGGCAGTACATCAAGTGTATCATATGCC
AAGTACGCCCCCTATTGACGTCAATGACGGTAAATGGCCCGCCTGGCATTATGCCCAGTACATGACCTTA
TGGGACTTTCCTACTTGGCAGTACATCTACGTATTAGTCATCGCTATTACCATGGTGATGCGGTTTTGGC
AGTACATCAATGGGCGTGGATAGCGGTTTGACTCACGGGGATTTCCAAGTCTCCACCCCATTGACGTCAA
TGGGAGTTTGTTTTGGCACCAAAATCAACGGGACTTTCCAAAATGTCGTAACAACTCCGCCCCATTGACG
CAAATGGGCGGTAGGCGTGTACGGTGGGAGGTCTATATAAGCAGAGCTCTCCCTATCAGTGATAGAGATC
TCCCTATCAGTGATAGAGATCGTCGACGAGCTCGTTTAGTGAACCGTCAGATCGCCTGGAGACGCCATCC
ACGCTGTTTTGACCTCCATAGAAGACACCGGGACCGATCCAGCCTCCGGACTCTAGCGTTTAAACTTAAG
GCCACCATGGTGAGCAAGGGCGAGGAGCTGTTCACCGGGGTGGTGCCCATCCTGGTCGAGCTGGACGGCG
ACGTAAACGGCCACAAGTTCAGCGTGTCCGGCGAGGGCGAGGGCGATGCCACCTACGGCAAGCTGACCCT
GAAGTTCATCTGCACCACCGGCAAGCTGCCCGTGCCCTGGCCCACCCTCGTGACCACCCTGACCTACGGC
GTGCAGTGCTTCAGCCGCTACCCCGACCACATGAAGCAGCACGACTTCTTCAAGTCCGCCATGCCCGAAG
GCTACGTCCAGGAGCGCACCATCTTCTTCAAGGACGACGGCAACTACAAGACCCGCGCCGAGGTGAAGTT
CGAGGGCGACACCCTGGTGAACCGCATCGAGCTGAAGGGCATCGACTTCAAGGAGGACGGCAACATCCTG
GGGCACAAGCTGGAGTACAACTACAACAGCCACAACGTCTATATCATGGCCGACAAGCAGAAGAACGGCA
TCAAGGTGAACTTCAAGATCCGCCACAACATCGAGGACGGCAGCGTGCAGCTCGCCGACCACTACCAGCA
GAACACCCCCATCGGCGACGGCCCCGTGCTGCTGCCCGACAACCACTACCTGAGCACCCAGTCCGCCCTG
AGCAAAGACCCCAACGAGAAGCGCGATCACATGGTCCTGCTGGAGTTCGTGACCGCCGCCGGGATCACTC
TCGGCATGGACGAGCTGTACAAGTCCGGACTCGGATCCTCTAGAAAAGGTACCATGCCCCTCAACGTTAG
CTTCACCAACAGGAACTATGACCTCGACTACGACTCGGTGCAGCCGTATTTCTACTGCGACGAGGAGGAG
AACTTCTACCAGCAGCAGCAGCAGAGCGAGCTGCAGCCCCCGGCGCCCAGCGAGGATATCTGGAAGAAAT
TCGAGCTGCTGCCCACCCCGCCCCTGTCCCCTAGCCGCCGCTCCGGGCTCTGCTCGCCCTCCTACGTTGC
GGTCACACCCTTCTCCCTTCGGGGAGACAACGACGGCGGTGGCGGGAGCTTCTCCACGGCCGACCAGCTG
GAGATGGTGACCGAGCTGCTGGGAGGAGACATGGTGAACCAGAGTTTCATCTGCGACCCGGACGACGAGA
CCTTCATCAAAAACATCATCATCCAGGACTGTATGTGGAGCGGCTTCTCGGCCGCCGCCAAGCTCGTCTC
AGAGAAGCTGGCCTCCTACCAGGCTGCGCGCAAAGACAGCGGCAGCCCGAACCCCGCCCGCGGCCACAGC
GTCTGCTCCACCTCCAGCTTGTACCTGCAGGATCTGAGCGCCGCCGCCTCAGAGTGCATCGACCCCTCGG
TGGTCTTCCCCTACCCTCTCAACGACAGCAGCTCGCCCAAGTCCTGCGCCTCGCAAGACTCCAGCGCCTT
CTCTCCGTCCTCGGATTCTCTGCTCTCCTCGACGGAGTCCTCCCCGCAGGGCAGCCCCGAGCCCCTGGTG
CTCCATGAGGAGACACCGCCCACCACCAGCAGCGACTCTGAGGAGGAACAAGAAGATGAGGAAGAAATCG
ATGTTGTTTCTGTGGAAAAGAGGCAGGCTCCTGGCAAAAGGTCAGAGTCTGGATCACCTTCTGCTGGAGG
CCACAGCAAACCTCCTCACAGCCCACTGGTCCTCAAGAGGTGCCACGTCTCCACACATCAGCACAACTAC
GCAGCGCCTCCCTCCACTCGGAAGGACTATCCTGCTGCCAAGAGGGTCAAGTTGGACAGTGTCAGAGTCC
TGAGACAGATCAGCAACAACCGAAAATGCACCAGCCCCAGGTCCTCGGACACCGAGGAGAATGTCAAGAG
GCGAACACACAACGTCTTGGAGCGCCAGAGGAGGAACGAGCTAAAACGGAGCTTTTTTGCCCTGCGTGAC
CAGATCCCGGAGTTGGAAAACAATGAAAAGGCCCCCAAGGTAGTTATCCTTAAAAAAGCCACAGCATACA
TCCTGTCCGTCCAAGCAGAGGAGCAAAAGCTCATTTCTGAAGAGGACTTGTTGCGGAAACGACGAGAACA
GTTGAAACACAAACTTGAACAGCTACGGAACTCTTGTGCGTAAGGAGGAGATTACAAGGATGACGATGAC
AATAGGCGGCCGCTCGAGTCTAGAGGGCCCGTTTAAACCCGCTGATCAGCCTCGACTGTGCCTTCTAGTT
GCCAGCCATCTGTTGTTTGCCCCTCCCCCGTGCCTTCCTTGACCCTGGAAGGTGCCACTCCCACTGTCCT
TTCCTAATAAAATGAGGAAATTGCATCGCATTGTCTGAGTAGGTGTCATTCTATTCTGGGGGGTGGGGTG
GGGCAGGACAGCAAGGGGGAGGATTGGGAAGACAATAGCAGGCATGCTGGGGATGCGGTGGGCTCTATGG
CTTCTGAGGCGGAAAGAACCAGCTGGGGCTCTAGGGGGTATCCCC
[124 nt withheld, positions 3406-3529]
C
[91 nt withheld, positions 3531-3621]
AGGGTGATGGTTCACGTACCTAGAAGTTCCTATTCCGAAGTTCCTATTCTCTAGAAAGTATAGGAACTTC
CTTGGCCAAAAAGCCTGAACTCACCGCGACGTCTGTCGAGAAGTTTCTGATCGAAAAGTTCGACAGCGTC
TCCGACCTGATGCAGCTCTCGGAGGGCGAAGAATCTCGTGCTTTCAGCTTCGATGTAGGAGGGCGTGGAT
ATGTCCTGCGGGTAAATAGCTGCGCCGATGGTTTCTACAAAGATCGTTATGTTTATCGGCACTTTGCATC
GGCCGCGCTCCCGATTCCGGAAGTGCTTGACATTGGGGAATTCAGCGAGAGCCTGACCTATTGCATCTCC
CGCCGTGCACAGGGTGTCACGTTGCAAGACCTGCCTGAAACCGAACTGCCCGCTGTTCTGCAGCCGGTCG
CGGAGGCCATGGATGCGATCGCTGCGGCCGATCTTAGCCAGACGAGCGGGTTCGGCCCATTCGGACCGCA
AGGAATCGGTCAATACACTACATGGCGTGATTTCATATGCGCGATTGCTGATCCCCATGTGTATCACTGG
CAAACTGTGATGGACGACACCGTCAGTGCGTCCGTCGCGCAGGCTCTCGATGAGCTGATGCTTTGGGCCG
AGGACTGCCCCGAAGTCCGGCACCTCGTGCACGCGGATTTCGGCTCCAACAATGTCCTGACGGACAATGG
CCGCATAACAGCGGTCATTGACTGGAGCGAGGCGATGTTCGGGGATTCCCAATACGAGGTCGCCAACATC
TTCTTCTGGAGGCCGTGGTTGGCTTGTATGGAGCAGCAGACGCGCTACTTCGAGCGGAGGCATCCGGAGC
TTGCAGGATCGCCGCGGCTCCGGGCGTATATGCTCCGCATTGGTCTTGACCAACTCTATCAGAGCTTGGT
TGACGGCAATTTCGATGATGCAGCTTGGGCGCAGGGTCGATGCGACGCAATCGTCCGATCCGGAGCCGGG
ACTGTCGGGCGTACACAAATCGCCCGCAGAAGCGCGGCCGTCTGGACCGATGGCTGTGTAGAAGTACTCG
CCGATAGTGGAAACCGACGCCCCAGCACTCGTCCGAGGGCAAAGGAATAGCACGTACTACGAGATTTCGA
TTCCACCGCCGCCTTCTATGAAAGGTTGGGCTTCGGAATCGTTTTCCGGGACGCCGGCTGGATGATCCTC
CAGCGCGGGGATCTCATGCTGGAGTTCTTCGCCCACCCCAACTTGTTTATTGCAGCTTATAATGGTTACA
AATAAAGCAATAGCATCACAAATTTCACAAATAAAGCATTTTTTTCACTGCATTCTAGTTGTGGTTTGTC
CAAACTCATCAATGTATCTTATCATGTCTGTATACCGTCGACCTCTAGCTAGAGCTTGGCGTAATCATGG
TCATAGCTGTTTCCTGTGTGAAATTGTTATCCGCTCACAATTCCACACAACATACGAGCCGGAAGCATAA
AGTGTAAAGCCTGGGGTGCCTAATGAGTGAGCTAACTCACATTAATTGCGTTGCGCTCACTGCCCGCTTT
CCAGTCGGGAAACCTGTCGTGCCAGCTGCATTAATGAATCGGCCAACGCGCGGGGAGAGGCGGTTTGCGT
ATTGGGCGCTCTTCCGCTTCCTCGCTCACTGACTCGCTGCGCTCGGTCGTTCGGCTGCGGCGAGCGGTAT
CAGCTCACTCAAAGGCGGTAATACGGTTATCCACAGAATCAGGGGATAACGCAGGAAAGAACATGTGAGC
AAAAGGCCAGCAAAAGGCCAGGAACCGTAAAAAGGCCGCGTTGCTGGCGTTTTTCCATAGGCTCCGCCCC
CCTGACGAGCATCACAAAAATCGACGCTCAAGTCAGAGGTGGCGAAACCCGACAGGACTATAAAGATACC
AGGCGTTTCCCCCTGGAAGCTCCCTCGTGCGCTCTCCTGTTCCGACCCTGCCGCTTACCGGATACCTGTC
CGCCTTTCTCCCTTCGGGAAGCGTGGCGCTTTCTCATAGCTCACGCTGTAGGTATCTCAGTTCGGTGTAG
GTCGTTCGCTCCAAGCTGGGCTGTGTGCACGAACCCCCCGTTCAGCCCGACCGCTGCGCCTTATCCGGTA
ACTATCGTCTTGAGTCCAACCCGGTAAGACACGACTTATCGCCACTGGCAGCAGCCACTGGTAACAGGAT
TAGCAGAGCGAGGTATGTAGGCGGTGCTACAGAGTTCTTGAAGTGGTGGCCTAACTACGGCTACACTAGA
AGAACAGTATTTGGTATCTGCGCTCTGCTGAAGCCAGTTACCTTCGGAAAAAGAGTTGGTAGCTCTTGAT
CCGGCAAACAAACCACCGCTGGTAGCGGTGGTTTTTTTGTTTGCAAGCAGCAGATTACGCGCAGAAAAAA
AGGATCTCAAGAAGATCCTTTGATCTTTTCTACGGGGTCTGACGCTCAGTGGAACGAAAACTCACGTTAA
GGGATTTTGGTCATGAGATTATCAAAAAGGATCTTCACCTAGATCCTTTTAAATTAAAAATGAAGTTTTA
AATCAATCTAAAGTATATATGAGTAAACTTGGTCTGACAGTTACCAATGCTTAATCAGTGAGGCACCTAT
CTCAGCGATCTGTCTATTTCGTTCATCCATAGTTGCCTGACTCCCCGTCGTGTAGATAACTACGATACGG
GAGGGCTTACCATCTGGCCCCAGTGCTGCAATGATACCGCGAGACCCACGCTCACCGGCTCCAGATTTAT
CAGCAATAAACCAGCCAGCCGGAAGGGCCGAGCGCAGAAGTGGTCCTGCAACTTTATCCGCCTCCATCCA
GTCTATTAATTGTTGCCGGGAAGCTAGAGTAAGTAGTTCGCCAGTTAATAGTTTGCGCAACGTTGTTGCC
ATTGCTACAGGCATCGTGGTGTCACGCTCGTCGTTTGGTATGGCTTCATTCAGCTCCGGTTCCCAACGAT
CAAGGCGAGTTACATGATCCCCCATGTTGTGCAAAAAAGCGGTTAGCTCCTTCGGTCCTCCGATCGTTGT
CAGAAGTAAGTTGGCCGCAGTGTTATCACTCATGGTTATGGCAGCACTGCATAATTCTCTTACTGTCATG
CCATCCGTAAGATGCTTTTCTGTGACTGGTGAGTACTCAACCAAGTCATTCTGAGAATAGTGTATGCGGC
GACCGAGTTGCTCTTGCCCGGCGTCAATACGGGATAATACCGCGCCACATAGCAGAACTTTAAAAGTGCT
CATCATTGGAAAACGTTCTTCGGGGCGAAAACTCTCAAGGATCTTACCGCTGTTGAGATCCAGTTCGATG
TAACCCACTCGTGCACCCAACTGATCTTCAGCATCTTTTACTTTCACCAGCGTTTCTGGGTGAGCAAAAA
CAGGAAGGCAAAATGCCGCAAAAAAGGGAATAAGGGCGACACGGAAATGTTGAATACTCATACTCTTCCT
TTTTCAATATTATTGAAGCATTTATCAGGGTTATTGTCTCATGAGCGGATACATATTTGAATGTATTTAG
AAAAATAAACAAATAGGGGTTCCGCGCACATTTCCCCGAAAAGTGCCACCTGACGTC
